>Addgene plasmid #18235 | T4 Lysozyme K16E R154E | addgene partial sequence | sequence record 24022 | 3primeUP
CGAAAAGCCCGCTCATTAGGCGGGCTCAGATCTGCTCATGTTTGACAGCTTATCATCGATAAGCTTCGGC
AATAAATTCTTGATATGTTTTCATATGTTTCCTTTAAATATTTTAATTAGTAATTGTCTATTCAAGTAAT
TGTGAATATACTATCACAATTCCAAGAGAAAGTAAACAGCTTTATAGATTTTTATACGCGTCCCAAGTGC
CAGTTTCAAACGTTGTAATGACTCGTTTTGCGCGATTAGGTGTTTGATTATACCATCTACTTTTAGCTAA
GTTAACTGCTGCTTCATCCCAGCGTTTTTGTTGAAGCATACGTAAAGAGTTAGTAAATCCTGCCACACCG
GTTTCTCCCATTTGGAAAACCATATTAATCAATGCACAGCGACGAACCGCATCAAGAGAATCATAAACCG
GTTTTAATTTAGCATTTCTCAGAATTCCGCGAACAGCAGCATCAACATCCTGATTAAAGAGTTTTTCAGC
CTCATCTTTTGTAATTACACCATTGCAATTACGCCCAATAGCTTTATCTAATTCAGATTTAGCAGCATTA
AGTGATGGACTTTTTGTAAGCAAATGACCGATGCCAATAGTGTAATAGCCTTCTGTGTCTTTATAGATTT
CAAGTCTAAGACCTTCATCTATACGTAACATTTCAAATATATTCATAATACCTCCTAAGCATCGATGGAT
CCTGTTTCCTGTGTGAAATTGTTATCCGCTCACAATTCCACACATTATACGAGCCGATGATAATTGTCAN
CAGGGGATGGGAGAGGCCATCGATGTGATCNNATCAGGNCNAGCGTTCCGGGTGAATGTANCGCCCATCC
CCATANCAGCGGA
