[The description below was written by a language model from this plasmid's Addgene catalogue record.]
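Description:
T4 Lysozyme K16E R154E is a bacterial expression plasmid built on the pHS1403 backbone (about 5 kb without the insert) that carries a mutant version of the bacteriophage T4 lysozyme gene (gene e). It is maintained in E. coli as a high-copy plasmid under ampicillin selection. The record has no feature table and does not name the origin of replication, the promoter driving expression, or any fusion tags, so these details cannot be stated from the available information.

The insert is roughly 600 bp and was cloned as a BamHI–HindIII fragment, with both sites retained so that the cassette can be excised or exchanged. According to the depositor's notes, the BamHI site lies 27 bp from the start codon and the HindIII site 115 bp from the stop codon, so the fragment includes short flanking untranslated stretches around the coding sequence. The encoded protein carries two substitutions, K16E and R154E, each replacing a positively charged residue (lysine or arginine) with negatively charged glutamate, which reverses the charge at both positions relative to the wild-type enzyme.

T4 lysozyme is a widely used model protein for studies of folding, stability and structure, and a double charge-reversal variant of this kind fits work on how charged residues contribute to those properties. The record itself does not state a specific purpose beyond bacterial expression of the mutant protein.
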