Addgene plasmid #18235: T4 Lysozyme K16E R154E
Depositing lab: Brian Matthews. Depositing organization: University of Oregon.
Backbone
  Vector backbone: pHS1403
  Backbone size w/o insert (bp): 5000
  Vector type: Bacterial Expression
Growth in bacteria
  Bacterial resistance: Ampicillin, 100 μg/mL
  Growth temperature: 37°C
  Growth strain: DH5alpha
  Copy number: High Copy
Gene/Insert
  Gene/Insert name: T4 Lysozyme
  Species: Bacteriophage T4
  Insert size (bp): 600
  Mutation: K16E R154E
  GenBank ID: NP_049736
  Entrez Gene: e (a.k.a. T4p123)
  Cloning method: Restriction Enzyme; 5′ cloning site BamHI (not destroyed); 3′ cloning site HindIII (not destroyed)
  Sequencing primers: 5′ na; 3′ GGCGTATCACGAGGCCC
Terms and licenses: Academic/Nonprofit Terms; Industry Terms: Not Available to Industry
Depositor comments: The BamHI site is 27 bp from the ATG and the HindIII site is 115 bp from the stop.
How to cite: T4 Lysozyme K16E R154E was a gift from Brian Matthews (Addgene plasmid # 18235 ; http://n2t.net/addgene:18235 ; RRID:Addgene_18235)
